>Addgene plasmid #161185 | pDONR221-SLC25A51_STOP | addgene full sequence | sequence record 424402 | Addgene NGS Result
CAAATAATGATTTTATTTTGACTGATAGTGACCTGTTCGTTGCAACACATTGATGAGCAATGCTTTTTTA
TAATGCCAACTTTGTACAAAAAAGCAGGCTCCACCATGATGGACTCTGAGGCCCACGAGAAGAGGCCCCC
TATCCTGACAAGCTCCAAGCAGGATATCAGCCCTCACATCACCAACGTGGGCGAGATGAAGCACTACCTG
TGCGGCTGCTGTGCCGCCTTCAACAATGTGGCCATCACATTTCCAATCCAGAAGGTGCTGTTCAGGCAGC
AGCTGTACGGCATCAAGACCAGGGACGCAATCCTGCAGCTGAGGAGAGATGGCTTTCGGAATCTGTATAG
AGGCATCCTGCCACCCCTGATGCAGAAGACCACAACCCTGGCCCTGATGTTCGGCCTGTACGAGGACCTG
AGCTGTCTGCTGCACAAGCACGTGTCCGCCCCAGAGTTTGCCACATCTGGAGTGGCAGCCGTGCTGGCAG
GAACAACCGAGGCCATCTTCACACCACTGGAGAGGGTGCAGACCCTGCTGCAGGACCACAAGCACCACGA
TAAGTTTACAAACACCTATCAGGCCTTCAAGGCCCTGAAGTGCCACGGCATCGGCGAGTACTATAGGGGC
CTGGTGCCCATCCTGTTTCGCAACGGCCTGTCCAATGTGCTGTTCTTTGGCCTGCGGGGCCCTATCAAGG
AGCACCTGCCAACAGCCACAACCCACTCTGCCCACCTGGTGAACGACTTTATCTGTGGAGGACTGCTGGG
AGCAATGCTGGGCTTCCTGTTCTTTCCCATCAATGTGGTGAAGACCAGAATCCAGAGCCAGATCGGCGGC
GAGTTCCAGTCCTTTCCTAAGGTGTTTCAGAAGATCTGGCTGGAGAGGGATCGCAAGCTGATCAACCTGT
TCCGGGGCGCCCACCTGAATTACCACAGATCTCTGATCAGCTGGGGCATCATCAATGCCACCTATGAGTT
CCTGCTGAAAGTGATCTAAGACCCAGCTTTCTTGTACAAAGTTGGCATTATAAGAAAGCATTGCTTATCA
ATTTGTTGCAACGAACAGGTCACTATCAGTCAAAATAAAATCATTATTTGCCATCCAGCTGATATCCCCT
ATAGTGAGTCGTATTACATGGTCATAGCTGTTTCCTGGCAGCTCTGGCCCGTGTCTCAAAATCTCTGATG
TTACATTGCACAAGATAAAAATATATCATCATGAACAATAAAACTGTCTGCTTACATAAACAGTAATACA
AGGGGTGTTATGAGCCATATTCAACGGGAAACGTCGAGGCCGCGATTAAATTCCAACATGGATGCTGATT
TATATGGGTATAAATGGGCTCGCGATAATGTCGGGCAATCAGGTGCGACAATCTATCGCTTGTATGGGAA
GCCCGATGCGCCAGAGTTGTTTCTGAAACATGGCAAAGGTAGCGTTGCCAATGATGTTACAGATGAGATG
GTCAGACTAAACTGGCTGACGGAATTTATGCCTCTTCCGACCATCAAGCATTTTATCCGTACTCCTGATG
ATGCATGGTTACTCACCACTGCGATCCCCGGAAAAACAGCATTCCAGGTATTAGAAGAATATCCTGATTC
AGGTGAAAATATTGTTGATGCGCTGGCAGTGTTCCTGCGCCGGTTGCATTCGATTCCTGTTTGTAATTGT
CCTTTTAACAGCGATCGCGTATTTCGTCTCGCTCAGGCGCAATCACGAATGAATAACGGTTTGGTTGATG
CGAGTGATTTTGATGACGAGCGTAATGGCTGGCCTGTTGAACAAGTCTGGAAAGAAATGCATAAACTTTT
GCCATTCTCACCGGATTCAGTCGTCACTCATGGTGATTTCTCACTTGATAACCTTATTTTTGACGAGGGG
AAATTAATAGGTTGTATTGATGTTGGACGAGTCGGAATCGCAGACCGATACCAGGATCTTGCCATCCTAT
GGAACTGCCTCGGTGAGTTTTCTCCTTCATTACAGAAACGGCTTTTTCAAAAATATGGTATTGATAATCC
TGATATGAATAAATTGCAGTTTCATTTGATGCTCGATGAGTTTTTCTAATCAGAATTGGTTAATTGGTTG
TAACACTGGCAGAGCATTACGCTGACTTGACGGGACGGCGCAAGCTCATGACCAAAATCCCTTAACGTGA
GTTACGCGTCGTTCCACTGAGCGTCAGACCCCGTAGAAAAGATCAAAGGATCTTCTTGAGATCCTTTTTT
TCTGCGCGTAATCTGCTGCTTGCAAACAAAAAAACCACCGCTACCAGCGGTGGTTTGTTTGCCGGATCAA
GAGCTACCAACTCTTTTTCCGAAGGTAACTGGCTTCAGCAGAGCGCAGATACCAAATACTGTTCTTCTAG
TGTAGCCGTAGTTAGGCCACCACTTCAAGAACTCTGTAGCACCGCCTACATACCTCGCTCTGCTAATCCT
GTTACCAGTGGCTGCTGCCAGTGGCGATAAGTCGTGTCTTACCGGGTTGGACTCAAGACGATAGTTACCG
GATAAGGCGCAGCGGTCGGGCTGAACGGGGGGTTCGTGCACACAGCCCAGCTTGGAGCGAACGACCTACA
CCGAACTGAGATACCTACAGCGTGAGCTATGAGAAAGCGCCACGCTTCCCGAAGGGAGAAAGGCGGACAG
GTATCCGGTAAGCGGCAGGGTCGGAACAGGAGAGCGCACGAGGGAGCTTCCAGGGGGAAACGCCTGGTAT
CTTTATAGTCCTGTCGGGTTTCGCCACCTCTGACTTGAGCGTCGATTTTTGTGATGCTCGTCAGGGGGGC
GGAGCCTATGGAAAAACGCCAGCAACGCGGCCTTTTTACGGTTCCTGGCCTTTTGCTGGCCTTTTGCTCA
CATGTTCTTTCCTGCGTTATCCCCTGATTCTGTGGATAACCGTATTACCGCCTTTGAGTGAGCTGATACC
GCTCGCCGCAGCCGAACGACCGAGCGCAGCGAGTCAGTGAGCGAGGAAGCGGAAGAGCGCCCAATACGCA
AACCGCCTCTCCCCGCGCGTTGGCCGATTCATTAATGCAGCTGGCACGACAGGTTTCCCGACTGGAAAGC
GGGCAGTGAGCGCAACGCAATTAATACGCGTACCGCTAGCCAGGAAGAGTTTGTAGAAACGCAAAAAGGC
CATCCGTCAGGATGGCCTTCTGCTTAGTTTGATGCCTGGCAGTTTATGGCGGGCGTCCTGCCCGCCACCC
TCCGGGCCGTTGCTTCACAACGTTCAAATCCGCTCCCGGCGGATTTGTCCTACTCAGGAGAGCGTTCACC
GACAAACAACAGATAAAACGAAAGGCCCAGTCTTCCGACTGAGCCTTTCGTTTTATTTGATGCCTGGCAG
TTCCCTACTCTCGCGTTAACGCTAGCATGGATGTTTTCCCAGTCACGACGTTGTAAAACGACGGCCAGTC
TTAAGCTCGGGCCC
Features (pLannotate 1.2.2; 10 found; start..end, strand, type, name):
      1..100     +  protein_bind   attL1: mutant version of attL; recombination site for the Gateway® LR reaction LR Clonase™
    106..996     +  CDS            SLC25A51: S2551_HUMAN - Also known as MCART1 From Homo sapiens (Human).
   1001..1100    -  protein_bind   attL2: mutant version of attL; recombination site for the Gateway® LR reaction LR Clonase™
   1118..1136    -  promoter       T7 promoter: promoter for bacteriophage T7 RNA polymerase
   1270..2079    +  CDS            KanR: aminoglycoside phosphotransferase; aph(3')-Ia; confers resistance to kanamycin in bacteria or G418 (Geneticin®) in eukaryotes
   2226..2814    +  rep_origin     ori: high-copy-number ColE1/pMB1/pBR322/pUC origin of replication
   2997..3089    +  CDS            lacI (fragment): lac repressor; lacI; The lac repressor binds to the lac operator to inhibit transcription in E. coli. This inhibition can be relieved by adding lactose or isopropyl-β-D-thiogalactopyranoside (IPTG).
   3144..3171    -  terminator     rrnB T2 terminator: transcription terminator T2 from the E. coli rrnB gene
   3303..3346    +  terminator     rrnB T1 terminator: Escherichia coli rrnB; transcription terminator T1 from the E. coli rrnB gene
   3393..3429    -  CDS            lacZα (fragment): LacZα fragment of β-galactosidase; lacZ fragment
