[The description below was written by a language model from this plasmid's Addgene catalogue record and pLannotate feature annotations shown in this document.]
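Description:
pDONR221-SLC25A51_STOP is a Gateway entry clone built on the pDONR221 backbone, carrying a codon-optimized open reading frame for human SLC25A51 (also known as MCART1), a member of the SLC25 mitochondrial carrier family. The sequenced plasmid is about 3.4 kb. It is maintained in E. coli at high copy through a ColE1/pUC-type origin and selected with kanamycin via an aminoglycoside phosphotransferase (KanR) gene. Although the catalogue lists the vector type as mammalian expression, the feature table shows no eukaryotic promoter or polyadenylation signal. The plasmid is therefore a shuttle for the ORF rather than an expression construct in its own right.

The roughly 0.9 kb SLC25A51 coding sequence sits between attL1 and attL2, the recombination sites used in the Gateway LR reaction, so the ORF can be transferred directionally into any attR-containing destination vector that supplies the desired promoter, tags and selection. This version retains a stop codon at the end of the ORF, which makes it suited to expressing the native, untagged protein or N-terminal fusions, whereas C-terminal tags from a destination vector would not be translated. A companion clone without the stop codon exists for that purpose. Other annotated backbone elements include rrnB T1 and T2 transcription terminators upstream of the cassette, which insulate the insert from read-through transcription, a T7 promoter next to attL2 and oriented towards the insert on the opposite strand, and short remnant fragments of lacI and lacZα with no evident function. M13 forward and reverse priming sites flank the insert for sequence verification. The plasmid belongs to a consortium collection of solute carrier clones intended for the systematic study of SLC transporters.
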