Addgene plasmid #161185: pDONR221-SLC25A51_STOP
Purpose: Gateway entry clone with codon-optimized ORF sequence for subcloning into custom expression vectors. Contains a STOP codon at the end of the codon-optimized ORF sequence.
Depositing lab: RESOLUTE Consortium & Giulio Superti-Furga. Depositing organization: CeMM Research Center for Molecular Medicine. Publication: The RESOLUTE consortium: unlocking SLC transporters for drug discovery. Superti-Furga G, Lackner D, Wiedmer T, Ingles-Prieto A, Barbosa B, Girardi E, Goldmann U, Gurtl B, Klavins K, Klimek C, Lindinger S, Lineiro-Retes E, Muller AC, Onstein S, Redinger G, Reil D, Sedlyarov V, Wolf G, Crawford M, Everley R, ... Steppan CM. Nat Rev Drug Discov. 2020 Jul;19(7):429-430. doi: 10.1038/d41573-020-00056-6. PubMed 32265506.
Backbone
  Vector backbone: pDONR221
  Backbone manufacturer: ThermoFisher Scientific
  Backbone size w/o insert (bp): 2550
  Vector type: Mammalian Expression
Growth in bacteria
  Bacterial resistance: Kanamycin, 50 μg/mL
  Growth temperature: 37°C
  Growth strain: NEB Stable
  Copy number: High Copy
Gene/Insert
  Gene/Insert name: SLC25A51 (alt name: MGC14836, CG7943, MCART1)
  Species: H. sapiens (human)
  Insert size (bp): 894
  Entrez Gene: SLC25A51 (a.k.a. CG7943, MCART1)
  Cloning method: Gateway Cloning
  Sequencing primers: 5′ M13-fwd; 3′ M13-rev
Terms and licenses: Academic/Nonprofit Terms; Industry Terms
Depositor comments: This plasmid contains a STOP codon at the end of the codon-optimized ORF. For the version of this plasmid that does not contain a STOP codon, please see Addgene plasmid 132019 For more information on the full Resolute plasmid collection, please see www.addgene.org/depositor-collections/re-solute/. Please provide your feedback on this plasmid to the RESOLUTE consortium by filling out their RESOLUTE repository feedback form: https://forms.office.com/Pages/ResponsePage.aspx?id=0e05yklzmkS7rjFGQL4N7z4feCLQvEJAmVcOCM_u885UN1JJRko0Ukg4TVQwNTZLOUxPQVJWT1NHUCQlQCN0PWcu
How to cite: pDONR221-SLC25A51_STOP was a gift from RESOLUTE Consortium & Giulio Superti-Furga (Addgene plasmid # 161185 ; http://n2t.net/addgene:161185 ; RRID:Addgene_161185)
