>Addgene plasmid #161185 | pDONR221-SLC25A51_STOP | depositor partial sequence | sequence record 312305 | Codon-optimized ORF of SLC25A51
ATGATGGACTCTGAGGCCCACGAGAAGAGGCCCCCTATCCTGACAAGCTCCAAGCAGGATATCAGCCCTC
ACATCACCAACGTGGGCGAGATGAAGCACTACCTGTGCGGCTGCTGTGCCGCCTTCAACAATGTGGCCAT
CACATTTCCAATCCAGAAGGTGCTGTTCAGGCAGCAGCTGTACGGCATCAAGACCAGGGACGCAATCCTG
CAGCTGAGGAGAGATGGCTTTCGGAATCTGTATAGAGGCATCCTGCCACCCCTGATGCAGAAGACCACAA
CCCTGGCCCTGATGTTCGGCCTGTACGAGGACCTGAGCTGTCTGCTGCACAAGCACGTGTCCGCCCCAGA
GTTTGCCACATCTGGAGTGGCAGCCGTGCTGGCAGGAACAACCGAGGCCATCTTCACACCACTGGAGAGG
GTGCAGACCCTGCTGCAGGACCACAAGCACCACGATAAGTTTACAAACACCTATCAGGCCTTCAAGGCCC
TGAAGTGCCACGGCATCGGCGAGTACTATAGGGGCCTGGTGCCCATCCTGTTTCGCAACGGCCTGTCCAA
TGTGCTGTTCTTTGGCCTGCGGGGCCCTATCAAGGAGCACCTGCCAACAGCCACAACCCACTCTGCCCAC
CTGGTGAACGACTTTATCTGTGGAGGACTGCTGGGAGCAATGCTGGGCTTCCTGTTCTTTCCCATCAATG
TGGTGAAGACCAGAATCCAGAGCCAGATCGGCGGCGAGTTCCAGTCCTTTCCTAAGGTGTTTCAGAAGAT
CTGGCTGGAGAGGGATCGCAAGCTGATCAACCTGTTCCGGGGCGCCCACCTGAATTACCACAGATCTCTG
ATCAGCTGGGGCATCATCAATGCCACCTATGAGTTCCTGCTGAAAGTGATCTAA
